Addgene plasmid #143830: TFORF1637
Purpose: Lentiviral vector for overexpressing transcription factor ORFs with unique 24-bp barcodes. Barcodes facilitate identification of transcription factors in pooled screens.
Depositing lab: Feng Zhang. Depositing organization: Broad Institute. Publication: A transcription factor atlas of directed differentiation. Joung J, Ma S, Tay T, Geiger-Schuller KR, Kirchgatterer PC, Verdine VK, Guo B, Arias-Garcia MA, Allen WE, Singh A, Kuksenko O, Abudayyeh OO, Gootenberg JS, Fu Z, Macrae RK, Buenrostro JD, Regev A, Zhang F. Cell. 2023 Jan 5;186(1):209-229.e26. doi: 10.1016/j.cell.2022.11.026. PubMed 36608654.
Backbone
  Vector backbone: pLX_TRC317
  Backbone manufacturer: Broad Institute Genetic Perturbation Platform
  Backbone size w/o insert (bp): 8264
  Vector type: Mammalian Expression, Lentiviral
  Selectable markers: Puromycin
Growth in bacteria
  Bacterial resistance: Ampicillin, 100 μg/mL
  Growth temperature: 37°C
  Growth strain: NEB Stable
  Copy number: High Copy
Gene/Insert
  Gene/Insert name: HOXC12
  Species: H. sapiens (human)
  Insert size (bp): 950
  Entrez Gene: HOXC12 (a.k.a. HOC3F, HOX3, HOX3F)
  Promoter: EF1a
  Cloning method: Unknown
  Sequencing primers: 5′ GGGTGGAGACTGAAGTTAGGCCAG; 3′ CACATAGCGTAAAAGGAGCAACATAG
Terms and licenses: Academic/Nonprofit Terms; Industry Terms: Not Available to Industry
Depositor comments: NM_173860,ENST00000243103 . The transcription factor ORF portion of this plasmid was synthesized by Genewiz. Please test multiple small colonies in case of plasmid recombination. To make this collection available in a timely manner, a portion of this collection was not fully sequenced by Addgene. If an Addgene verified full plasmid sequence is not available, please contact us prior to placing an order to request the full sequence.
How to cite: TFORF1637 was a gift from Feng Zhang (Addgene plasmid # 143830 ; http://n2t.net/addgene:143830 ; RRID:Addgene_143830)
