[The description below was written by a language model from this plasmid's Addgene catalogue record and pLannotate feature annotations shown in this document.]
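Description:
TFORF1637 is a lentiviral mammalian expression plasmid built on the pLX_TRC317 backbone, carrying the human homeobox transcription factor HOXC12 as one member of a barcoded transcription factor ORF collection. It is propagated in E. coli through a high-copy ColE1/pUC-type origin with ampicillin selection (AmpR under its own bla promoter). The backbone also carries an f1 origin and remnants of a lac/lacZα cloning region flanked by T7 and T3 promoters. The depositor warns that the plasmid can recombine, as is common for LTR-containing vectors.

The viral portion follows a third-generation, self-inactivating design. An RSV promoter drives a truncated HIV-1 5' LTR, followed by the Ψ packaging signal with a short gag fragment, the Rev response element for Rev-dependent nuclear export of the genomic RNA, a cPPT/CTS, and a ΔU3 3' LTR with a downstream SV40 polyadenylation signal. Two expression units sit between the LTRs. An SV40 early promoter/origin region drives puromycin N-acetyltransferase for selection of transduced cells, and the strong constitutive EF-1α promoter drives the HOXC12 coding sequence, with a WPRE downstream to enhance transcript stability and expression. No epitope tag or fluorescent reporter is annotated.

According to the record, each ORF in the collection is paired with a unique 24-bp barcode, although this barcode is not annotated in the feature table. It may lie in the short region between the ORF and the WPRE, where only a small U6 promoter fragment is called. The construct is intended for overexpressing HOXC12 in mammalian cells. The barcode identifies the transcription factor in pooled screens, such as those studying directed differentiation.
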