Features (pLannotate 1.2.2; 31 found; start..end, strand, type, name):
      5..231     +  promoter       RSV promoter: Rous sarcoma virus enhancer/promoter
    232..412     +  LTR            5' LTR (truncated): truncated 5' long terminal repeat (LTR) from HIV-1
    459..584     +  misc_feature   HIV-1 Ψ: packaging signal of human immunodeficiency virus type 1
    568..931     +  CDS            HIV-1 gag (fragment): gag protein from human immunodeficiency virus 1; gag
   1077..1310    +  misc_feature   RRE: The Rev response element (RRE) of HIV-1 allows for Rev-dependent mRNA export from the nucleus to the cytoplasm.
   1687..1713    +  CDS            Rev (fragment): human immunodeficiency virus 1 (HIV-1) Rev protein; rev; enhances nuclear export of unspliced and incompletely spliced viral mRNAs
   1720..1743    +  promoter       SV40 promoter (fragment): SV40 early promoter
   1744..1815    +  promoter       SV40 promoter (fragment): SV40 enhancer and early promoter
   1839..1974    +  rep_origin     SV40 ori: SV40 origin of replication
   2020..2616    +  CDS            PuroR (fragment): puromycin N-acetyltransferase; pac from Streptomyces; confers resistance to puromycin
   2665..2782    +  misc_feature   cPPT/CTS: central polypurine tract and central termination sequence of HIV-1
   2847..2913    +  CDS            small t antigen (fragment): SV40 (simian virus 40) small t antigen
   2920..4098    +  promoter       EF-1α promoter: strong constitutive promoter for human elongation factor EF-1α
   4115..4960    +  CDS            HOXC12: HXC12_HUMAN - Also known as HOC3F, HOX3F. Protein inferred from homology: Swiss-Prot protein existence level 3. Sequence-specific transcription factor which is part of a developmental regulatory system that provides cells with specific positional identities on the anterior-posterior axis. From Homo sapiens (Human).
   4976..5029    +  promoter       U6 promoter (fragment): RNA polymerase III promoter for human U6 snRNA
   5071..5659    +  misc_feature   WPRE: woodchuck hepatitis virus posttranscriptional regulatory element
   5710..5729    +  misc_feature   cPPT/CTS (fragment): central polypurine tract and central termination sequence of HIV-1
   5731..5964    +  LTR            3' LTR (ΔU3): self-inactivating 3' long terminal repeat (LTR) from HIV-1
   6042..6163    +  polyA_signal   SV40 poly(A) signal: SV40 polyadenylation signal
   6203..6338    +  rep_origin     SV40 ori: SV40 origin of replication
   6359..6377    -  promoter       T7 promoter: promoter for bacteriophage T7 RNA polymerase
   6385..6540    +  CDS            lacZα (fragment): LacZα fragment of β-galactosidase; lacZ fragment
   6545..6973    +  rep_origin     f1 ori (sequence partly withheld): f1 bacteriophage origin of replication; arrow indicates direction of (+) strand synthesis
   7026..7130    +  promoter       AmpR promoter: bla
   7131..7991    +  CDS            AmpR: β-lactamase; bla; confers resistance to ampicillin, carbenicillin, and related antibiotics
   8162..8750    +  rep_origin     ori: high-copy-number ColE1/pMB1/pBR322/pUC origin of replication
   8933..9025    +  CDS            lacI (fragment): lac repressor; lacI; The lac repressor binds to the lac operator to inhibit transcription in E. coli. This inhibition can be relieved by adding lactose or isopropyl-β-D-thiogalactopyranoside (IPTG).
   9038..9059    +  protein_bind   CAP binding site: CAP binding activates transcription in the presence of cAMP. E. coli catabolite activator protein
   9074..9104    +  promoter       lac promoter: promoter for the E. coli lac operon
   9112..9128    +  protein_bind   lac operator: The lac repressor binds to the lac operator to inhibit transcription in E. coli. This inhibition can be relieved by adding lactose or isopropyl-β-D-thiogalactopyranoside (IPTG). lac repressor encoded by lacI
   9173..9191    +  promoter       T3 promoter: promoter for bacteriophage T3 RNA polymerase
>Addgene plasmid #143830 | TFORF1637 | addgene full sequence | sequence record 396271 | Addgene NGS Result
TTAATGTAGTCTTATGCAATACTCTTGTAGTCTTGCAACATGGTAACGATGAGTTAGCAACATGCCTTAC
AAGGAGAGAAAAAGCACCGTGCATGCCGATTGGTGGAAGTAAGGTGGTACGATCGTGCCTTATTAGGAAG
GCAACAGACGGGTCTGACATGGATTGGACGAACCACTGAATTGCCGCATTGCAGAGATATTGTATTTAAG
TGCCTAGCTCGATACATAAACGGGTCTCTCTGGTTAGACCAGATCTGAGCCTGGGAGCTCTCTGGCTAAC
TAGGGAACCCACTGCTTAAGCCTCAATAAAGCTTGCCTTGAGTGCTTCAAGTAGTGTGTGCCCGTCTGTT
GTGTGACTCTGGTAACTAGAGATCCCTCAGACCCTTTTAGTCAGTGTGGAAAATCTCTAGCAGTGGCGCC
CGAACAGGGACTTGAAAGCGAAAGGGAAACCAGAGGAGCTCTCTCGACGCAGGACTCGGCTTGCTGAAGC
GCGCACGGCAAGAGGCGAGGGGCGGCGACTGGTGAGTACGCCAAAAATTTTGACTAGCGGAGGCTAGAAG
GAGAGAGATGGGTGCGAGAGCGTCAGTATTAAGCGGGGGAGAATTAGATCGCGATGGGAAAAAATTCGGT
TAAGGCCAGGGGGAAAGAAAAAATATAAATTAAAACATATAGTATGGGCAAGCAGGGAGCTAGAACGATT
CGCAGTTAATCCTGGCCTGTTAGAAACATCAGAAGGCTGTAGACAAATACTGGGACAGCTACAACCATCC
CTTCAGACAGGATCAGAAGAACTTAGATCATTATATAATACAGTAGCAACCCTCTATTGTGTGCATCAAA
GGATAGAGATAAAAGACACCAAGGAAGCTTTAGACAAGATAGAGGAAGAGCAAAACAAAAGTAAGACCAC
CGCACAGCAAGCGGCCGCTGATCTTCAGACCTGGAGGAGGAGATATGAGGGACAATTGGAGAAGTGAATT
ATATAAATATAAAGTAGTAAAAATTGAACCATTAGGAGTAGCACCCACCAAGGCAAAGAGAAGAGTGGTG
CAGAGAGAAAAAAGAGCAGTGGGAATAGGAGCTTTGTTCCTTGGGTTCTTGGGAGCAGCAGGAAGCACTA
TGGGCGCAGCGTCAATGACGCTGACGGTACAGGCCAGACAATTATTGTCTGGTATAGTGCAGCAGCAGAA
CAATTTGCTGAGGGCTATTGAGGCGCAACAGCATCTGTTGCAACTCACAGTCTGGGGCATCAAGCAGCTC
CAGGCAAGAATCCTGGCTGTGGAAAGATACCTAAAGGATCAACAGCTCCTGGGGATTTGGGGTTGCTCTG
GAAAACTCATTTGCACCACTGCTGTGCCTTGGAATGCTAGTTGGAGTAATAAATCTCTGGAACAGATTTG
GAATCACACGACCTGGATGGAGTGGGACAGAGAAATTAACAATTACACAAGCTTAATACACTCCTTAATT
GAAGAATCGCAAAACCAGCAAGAAAAGAATGAACAAGAATTATTGGAATTAGATAAATGGGCAAGTTTGT
GGAATTGGTTTAACATAACAAATTGGCTGTGGTATATAAAATTATTCATAATGATAGTAGGAGGCTTGGT
AGGTTTAAGAATAGTTTTTGCTGTACTTTCTATAGTGAATAGAGTTAGGCAGGGATATTCACCATTATCG
TTTCAGACCCACCTCCCAACCCCGAGGGGACCCATGCATTGCATCTCAATTAGTCAGCAACCAGGTGTGG
AAAGTCCCCAGGCTCCCCAGCAGGCAGAAGTATGCAAAGCATGCGTCTCAATTAGTCAGCAACCATAGTC
CCGCCCCTAACTCCGCCCATCCCGCCCCTAACTCCGCCCAGTTCCGCCCATTCTCCGCCCCATGGCTGAC
TAATTTTTTTTATTTATGCAGAGGCCGAGGCCGCCTCGGCCTCTGAGCTATTCCAGAAGTAGTGAGGAGG
CTTTTTTGGAGGCCTAGGCTTTTGCAAAAAGCTTTCTAGAGGTACCACCGGAGCTTACCATGACCGAGTA
CAAGCCCACGGTGCGCCTCGCCACCCGCGACGACGTCCCCAGGGCCGTACGCACCCTCGCCGCCGCGTTC
GCCGACTACCCCGCCACGCGCCACACCGTCGATCCGGACCGCCACATCGAGCGGGTCACCGAGCTGCAAG
AACTCTTCCTCACGCGCGTCGGGCTCGACATCGGCAAGGTGTGGGTCGCGGACGACGGCGCCGCCGTGGC
GGTCTGGACCACGCCGGAGAGCGTCGAAGCGGGGGCGGTGTTCGCCGAGATCGGCCCGCGCATGGCCGAG
TTGAGCGGTTCCCGGCTGGCCGCGCAGCAACAGATGGAAGGCCTCCTGGCGCCGCACCGGCCCAAGGAGC
CCGCGTGGTTCCTGGCCACCGTCGGCGTCTCGCCCGACCACCAGGGCAAGGGTCTGGGCAGCGCCGTCGT
GCTCCCCGGAGTGGAGGCGGCCGAGCGCGCCGGGGTGCCCGCCTTCCTGGAGACCTCCGCGCCCCGCAAC
CTCCCCTTCTACGAGCGGCTCGGCTTCACCGTCACCGCCGACGTCGAGGTGCCCGAAGGACCGCGCACCT
GGTGCATGACCCGCAAGCCCGGTGCCAGTTAACGAATTCTAGATCTTGAGACAAATGGCAGTATTCATCC
ACAATTTTAAAAGAAAAGGGGGGATTGGGGGGTACAGTGCAGGGGAAAGAATAGTAGACATAATAGCAAC
AGACATACAAACTAAAGAATTACAAAAACAAATTACAAAAATTCAAAATTTTCGGGTTTATTACAGGGAC
AGCAGAGATCCACTTTGGCGCCGGCTCGAGGCCTGCAGGTGCAAAGATGGATAAAGTTTTAAACAGAGAG
GAATCTTTGCAGCTAATGGACCTTCTAGGTCTTGAAAGGAGTGGGAATTGGCTCCGGTGCCCGTCAGTGG
GCAGAGCGCACATCGCCCACAGTCCCCGAGAAGTTGGGGGGAGGGGTCGGCAATTGAACCGGTGCCTAGA
GAAGGTGGCGCGGGGTAAACTGGGAAAGTGATGTCGTGTACTGGCTCCGCCTTTTTCCCGAGGGTGGGGG
AGAACCGTATATAAGTGCAGTAGTCGCCGTGAACGTTCTTTTTCGCAACGGGTTTGCCGCCAGAACACAG
GTAAGTGCCGTGTGTGGTTCCCGCGGGCCTGGCCTCTTTACGGGTTATGGCCCTTGCGTGCCTTGAATTA
CTTCCACCTGGCTGCAGTACGTGATTCTTGATCCCGAGCTTCGGGTTGGAAGTGGGTGGGAGAGTTCGAG
GCCTTGCGCTTAAGGAGCCCCTTCGCCTCGTGCTTGAGTTGAGGCCTGGCCTGGGCGCTGGGGCCGCCGC
GTGCGAATCTGGTGGCACCTTCGCGCCTGTCTCGCTGCTTTCGATAAGTCTCTAGCCATTTAAAATTTTT
GATGACCTGCTGCGACGCTTTTTTTCTGGCAAGATAGTCTTGTAAATGCGGGCCAAGATCTGCACACTGG
TATTTCGGTTTTTGGGGCCGCGGGCGGCGACGGGGCCCGTGCGTCCCAGCGCACATGTTCGGCGAGGCGG
GGCCTGCGAGCGCGGCCACCGAGAATCGGACGGGGGTAGTCTCAAGCTGGCCGGCCTGCTCTGGTGCCTG
GCCTCGCGCCGCCGTGTATCGCCCCGCCCTGGGCGGCAAGGCTGGCCCGGTCGGCACCAGTTGCGTGAGC
GGAAAGATGGCCGCTTCCCGGCCCTGCTGCAGGGAGCTCAAAATGGAGGACGCGGCGCTCGGGAGAGCGG
GCGGGTGAGTCACCCACACAAAGGAAAAGGGCCTTTCCGTCCTCAGCCGTCGCTTCATGTGACTCCACGG
AGTACCGGGCGCCGTCCAGGCACCTCGATTAGTTCTCGAGCTTTTGGAGTACGTCGTCTTTAGGTTGGGG
GGAGGGGTTTTATGCGATGGAGTTTCCCCACACTGAGTGGGTGGAGACTGAAGTTAGGCCAGCTTGGCAC
TTGATGTAATTCTCCTTGGAATTTGCCCTTTTTGAGTTTGGATCTTGGTTCATTCTCAAGCCTCAGACAG
TGGTTCAAAGTTTTTTTCTTCCATTTCAGGTGTCGTGAGGCTAGCACCGCCACCATGGGCGAGCATAATC
TCCTGAATCCCGGGTTTGTGGGGCCGCTGGTAAACATCCACACGGGAGACACCTTCTACTTCCCCAACTT
CCGCGCGTCCGGGGCGCAGCTTCCCGGGCTGCCTTCGCTGTCCTACCCACGCCGCGACAACGTGTGCTCC
CTGTCCTGGCCGTCGGCGGAGCCGTGCAATGGCTACCCGCAGCCCTACCTCGGCAGCCCAGTGTCTCTCA
ACCCTCCCTTCGGCCGCACGTGCGAGCTGGCGCGCGTGGAGGACGGCAAGGGTTACTACCGCGAGCCGTG
CGCCGAGGGTGGCGGCGGGGGCCTGAAGCGTGAGGAGCGCGGGCGCGACCCGGGAGCCGGGCCCGGGGCA
GCGCTGCTCCCGCTGGAGCCGTCGGGGCCGCCTGCGCTCGGCTTCAAGTACGACTACGCGGCGGGCGGCG
GCGGTGGCGACGGCGGCGGCGGCGCAGGACCTCCGCACGACCCGCCCTCCTGCCAGTCGCTGGAATCCGA
CTCCAGTTCGTCCCTGCTCAACGAGGGCAACAAGGGCGCCGGCGCAGGCGACCCCGGCAGCTTGGTATCG
CCGTTGAACCCCGGCGGCGGGCTCTCGGCCAGCGGCGCGCCCTGGTACCCGATCAACAGCCGCTCTCGGA
AGAAGCGCAAGCCCTATTCGAAGTTGCAACTGGCAGAGCTGGAGGGCGAGTTTCTGGTCAACGAGTTCAT
CACACGCCAGCGCCGGAGGGAACTCTCAGACCGCTTGAATCTTAGTGACCAGCAGGTCAAGATCTGGTTT
CAGAACCGGAGAATGAAAAAGAAAAGACTTCTGTTGAGGGAGCAAGCTCTCTCCTTCTTTTAGTAATGAA
CTAGTCCGTAACTTGAAAGTATTTCGATTTCTTGGCTTTATATATCTTGTGGAAAGGACGAAATCGGCTG
AAGGTCTAAGGACATACGCGTTAAGTCGACAATCAACCTCTGGATTACAAAATTTGTGAAAGATTGACTG
GTATTCTTAACTATGTTGCTCCTTTTACGCTATGTGGATACGCTGCTTTAATGCCTTTGTATCATGCTAT
TGCTTCCCGTATGGCTTTCATTTTCTCCTCCTTGTATAAATCCTGGTTGCTGTCTCTTTATGAGGAGTTG
TGGCCCGTTGTCAGGCAACGTGGCGTGGTGTGCACTGTGTTTGCTGACGCAACCCCCACTGGTTGGGGCA
TTGCCACCACCTGTCAGCTCCTTTCCGGGACTTTCGCTTTCCCCCTCCCTATTGCCACGGCGGAACTCAT
CGCCGCCTGCCTTGCCCGCTGCTGGACAGGGGCTCGGCTGTTGGGCACTGACAATTCCGTGGTGTTGTCG
GGGAAATCATCGTCCTTTCCTTGGCTGCTCGCCTGTGTTGCCACCTGGATTCTGCGCGGGACGTCCTTCT
GCTACGTCCCTTCGGCCCTCAATCCAGCGGACCTTCCTTCCCGCGGCCTGCTGCCGGCTCTGCGGCCTCT
TCCGCGTCTTCGCCTTCGCCCTCAGACGAGTCGGATCTCCCTTTGGGCCGCCTCCCCGCGTCGACTTTAA
GACCAATGACTTACAAGGCAGCTGTAGATCTTAGCCACTTTTTAAAAGAAAAGGGGGGACTGGAAGGGCT
AATTCACTCCCAACGAAGACAAGATCTGCTTTTTGCTTGTACTGGGTCTCTCTGGTTAGACCAGATCTGA
GCCTGGGAGCTCTCTGGCTAACTAGGGAACCCACTGCTTAAGCCTCAATAAAGCTTGCCTTGAGTGCTTC
AAGTAGTGTGTGCCCGTCTGTTGTGTGACTCTGGTAACTAGAGATCCCTCAGACCCTTTTAGTCAGTGTG
GAAAATCTCTAGCAGTACGTATAGTAGTTCATGTCATCTTATTATTCAGTATTTATAACTTGCAAAGAAA
TGAATATCAGAGAGTGAGAGGAACTTGTTTATTGCAGCTTATAATGGTTACAAATAAAGCAATAGCATCA
CAAATTTCACAAATAAAGCATTTTTTTCACTGCATTCTAGTTGTGGTTTGTCCAAACTCATCAATGTATC
TTATCATGTCTGGCTCTAGCTATCCCGCCCCTAACTCCGCCCATCCCGCCCCTAACTCCGCCCAGTTCCG
CCCATTCTCCGCCCCATGGCTGACTAATTTTTTTTATTTATGCAGAGGCCGAGGCCGCCTCGGCCTCTGA
GCTATTCCAGAAGTAGTGAGGAGGCTTTTTTGGAGGCCTAGGGACGTACCCAATTCGCCCTATAGTGAGT
CGTATTACGCGCGCTCACTGGCCGTCGTTTTACAACGTCGTGACTGGGAAAACCCTGGCGTTACCCAACT
TAATCGCCTTGCAGCACATCCCCCTTTCGCCAGCTGGCGTAATAGCGAAGAGGCCCGCACCGATCGCCCT
TCCCAACAGTTGCGCAGCCTGAATGGCGAATGGG
[124 nt withheld, positions 6545-6668]
C
[91 nt withheld, positions 6670-6760]
A
[49 nt withheld, positions 6762-6810]
CCTTTGACGTTGGAGTCCACGTTCTTT
[37 nt withheld, positions 6838-6874]
ACCCTATCTCGGTCTATTCTTTTGATTTATAAGGGATTTTGCCGATTTCGGCCTATTGGTTAAAAAATGA
GCTGATTTAACAAAAATTTAACGCGAATTTTAACAAAATATTAACGCTTACAATTTAGGTGGCACTTTTC
GGGGAAATGTGCGCGGAACCCCTATTTGTTTATTTTTCTAAATACATTCAAATATGTATCCGCTCATGAG
ACAATAACCCTGATAAATGCTTCAATAATATTGAAAAAGGAAGAGTATGAGTATTCAACATTTCCGTGTC
GCCCTTATTCCCTTTTTTGCGGCATTTTGCCTTCCTGTTTTTGCTCACCCAGAAACGCTGGTGAAAGTAA
AAGATGCTGAAGATCAGTTGGGTGCACGAGTGGGTTACATCGAACTGGATCTCAACAGCGGTAAGATCCT
TGAGAGTTTTCGCCCCGAAGAACGTTTTCCAATGATGAGCACTTTTAAAGTTCTGCTATGTGGCGCGGTA
TTATCCCGTATTGACGCCGGGCAAGAGCAACTCGGTCGCCGCATACACTATTCTCAGAATGACTTGGTTG
AGTACTCACCAGTCACAGAAAAGCATCTTACGGATGGCATGACAGTAAGAGAATTATGCAGTGCTGCCAT
AACCATGAGTGATAACACTGCGGCCAACTTACTTCTGACAACGATCGGAGGACCGAAGGAGCTAACCGCT
TTTTTGCACAACATGGGGGATCATGTAACTCGCCTTGATCGTTGGGAACCGGAGCTGAATGAAGCCATAC
CAAACGACGAGCGTGACACCACGATGCCTGTAGCAATGGCAACAACGTTGCGCAAACTATTAACTGGCGA
ACTACTTACTCTAGCTTCCCGGCAACAATTAATAGACTGGATGGAGGCGGATAAAGTTGCAGGACCACTT
CTGCGCTCGGCCCTTCCGGCTGGCTGGTTTATTGCTGATAAATCTGGAGCCGGTGAGCGTGGGTCTCGCG
GTATCATTGCAGCACTGGGGCCAGATGGTAAGCCCTCCCGTATCGTAGTTATCTACACGACGGGGAGTCA
GGCAACTATGGATGAACGAAATAGACAGATCGCTGAGATAGGTGCCTCACTGATTAAGCATTGGTAACTG
TCAGACCAAGTTTACTCATATATACTTTAGATTGATTTAAAACTTCATTTTTAATTTAAAAGGATCTAGG
TGAAGATCCTTTTTGATAATCTCATGACCAAAATCCCTTAACGTGAGTTTTCGTTCCACTGAGCGTCAGA
CCCCGTAGAAAAGATCAAAGGATCTTCTTGAGATCCTTTTTTTCTGCGCGTAATCTGCTGCTTGCAAACA
AAAAAACCACCGCTACCAGCGGTGGTTTGTTTGCCGGATCAAGAGCTACCAACTCTTTTTCCGAAGGTAA
CTGGCTTCAGCAGAGCGCAGATACCAAATACTGTTCTTCTAGTGTAGCCGTAGTTAGGCCACCACTTCAA
GAACTCTGTAGCACCGCCTACATACCTCGCTCTGCTAATCCTGTTACCAGTGGCTGCTGCCAGTGGCGAT
AAGTCGTGTCTTACCGGGTTGGACTCAAGACGATAGTTACCGGATAAGGCGCAGCGGTCGGGCTGAACGG
GGGGTTCGTGCACACAGCCCAGCTTGGAGCGAACGACCTACACCGAACTGAGATACCTACAGCGTGAGCT
ATGAGAAAGCGCCACGCTTCCCGAAGGGAGAAAGGCGGACAGGTATCCGGTAAGCGGCAGGGTCGGAACA
GGAGAGCGCACGAGGGAGCTTCCAGGGGGAAACGCCTGGTATCTTTATAGTCCTGTCGGGTTTCGCCACC
TCTGACTTGAGCGTCGATTTTTGTGATGCTCGTCAGGGGGGCGGAGCCTATGGAAAAACGCCAGCAACGC
GGCCTTTTTACGGTTCCTGGCCTTTTGCTGGCCTTTTGCTCACATGTTCTTTCCTGCGTTATCCCCTGAT
TCTGTGGATAACCGTATTACCGCCTTTGAGTGAGCTGATACCGCTCGCCGCAGCCGAACGACCGAGCGCA
GCGAGTCAGTGAGCGAGGAAGCGGAAGAGCGCCCAATACGCAAACCGCCTCTCCCCGCGCGTTGGCCGAT
TCATTAATGCAGCTGGCACGACAGGTTTCCCGACTGGAAAGCGGGCAGTGAGCGCAACGCAATTAATGTG
AGTTAGCTCACTCATTAGGCACCCCAGGCTTTACACTTTATGCTTCCGGCTCGTATGTTGTGTGGAATTG
TGAGCGGATAACAATTTCACACAGGAAACAGCTATGACCATGATTACGCCAAGCGCGCAATTAACCCTCA
CTAAAGGGAACAAAAGCTGGAGCTGCAAGC
