>Addgene plasmid #143830 | TFORF1637 | depositor partial sequence | sequence record 283617 | Insert
ACCGCCACCATGGGCGAGCATAATCTCCTGAATCCCGGGTTTGTGGGGCCGCTGGTAAACATCCACACGG
GAGACACCTTCTACTTCCCCAACTTCCGCGCGTCCGGGGCGCAGCTTCCCGGGCTGCCTTCGCTGTCCTA
CCCACGCCGCGACAACGTGTGCTCCCTGTCCTGGCCGTCGGCGGAGCCGTGCAATGGCTACCCGCAGCCC
TACCTCGGCAGCCCAGTGTCTCTCAACCCTCCCTTCGGCCGCACGTGCGAGCTGGCGCGCGTGGAGGACG
GCAAGGGTTACTACCGCGAGCCGTGCGCCGAGGGTGGCGGCGGGGGCCTGAAGCGTGAGGAGCGCGGGCG
CGACCCGGGAGCCGGGCCCGGGGCAGCGCTGCTCCCGCTGGAGCCGTCGGGGCCGCCTGCGCTCGGCTTC
AAGTACGACTACGCGGCGGGCGGCGGCGGTGGCGACGGCGGCGGCGGCGCAGGACCTCCGCACGACCCGC
CCTCCTGCCAGTCGCTGGAATCCGACTCCAGTTCGTCCCTGCTCAACGAGGGCAACAAGGGCGCCGGCGC
AGGCGACCCCGGCAGCTTGGTATCGCCGTTGAACCCCGGCGGCGGGCTCTCGGCCAGCGGCGCGCCCTGG
TACCCGATCAACAGCCGCTCTCGGAAGAAGCGCAAGCCCTATTCGAAGTTGCAACTGGCAGAGCTGGAGG
GCGAGTTTCTGGTCAACGAGTTCATCACACGCCAGCGCCGGAGGGAACTCTCAGACCGCTTGAATCTTAG
TGACCAGCAGGTCAAGATCTGGTTTCAGAACCGGAGAATGAAAAAGAAAAGACTTCTGTTGAGGGAGCAA
GCTCTCTCCTTCTTTTAGTAATGAACTAGTCCGTAACTTGAAAGTATTTCGATTTCTTGGCTTTATATAT
CTTGTGGAAAGGACGAAATCGGCTGAAGGTCTAAGGACAT
