>Addgene plasmid #143830 | TFORF1637 | depositor partial sequence | sequence record 283618 | Barcode
AATCGGCTGAAGGTCTAAGGACAT
